Addgene plasmid #184842: pPJ23116-MS2-rep
Purpose: Expression of the rep protein of phage MS2
Depositing lab: Chase Beisel. Depositing organization: Helmholtz-Zentrum fuer Infektionsforschung (HZI). Publication: Anti-CRISPR prediction using deep learning reveals an inhibitor of Cas13b nucleases. Wandera KG, Alkhnbashi OS, Bassett HVI, Mitrofanov A, Hauns S, Migur A, Backofen R, Beisel CL. Mol Cell. 2022 May 24. pii: S1097-2765(22)00437-3. doi: 10.1016/j.molcel.2022.05.003. PubMed 35649413.
Backbone
  Vector backbone: pUA66
  Backbone size w/o insert (bp): 3487
  Total vector size (bp): 5205
  Vector type: Bacterial Expression, Synthetic Biology
Growth in bacteria
  Bacterial resistance: Kanamycin, 50 μg/mL
  Growth temperature: 37°C
  Growth strain: DH5alpha
  Copy number: Low Copy
Gene/Insert
  Gene/Insert name: Replicase gene MS2 phage (alt name: rep)
  Species: MS2 bacteriophage
  Insert size (bp): 1718
  Promoter: J23116
  Cloning method: Gibson Cloning
  Sequencing primers: 5′ TATCACGAGGCCCTTTCGTC; 3′ TGTCCTACTCAGGAGAGCGT
Resource information
  A portion of this plasmid was derived from a plasmid made by: Elena Vialetto
Terms and licenses: Academic/Nonprofit Terms; Industry Terms: Not Available to Industry
How to cite: pPJ23116-MS2-rep was a gift from Chase Beisel (Addgene plasmid # 184842 ; http://n2t.net/addgene:184842 ; RRID:Addgene_184842)
