[The description below was written by a language model from this plasmid's Addgene catalogue record and pLannotate feature annotations shown in this document.]
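Description:
pPJ23116-MS2-rep is a low-copy bacterial expression plasmid built on the pUA66 backbone for producing the replicase (rep) protein of bacteriophage MS2 in Escherichia coli. The total construct is 5,205 bp, of which about 1.7 kb is the insert introduced by Gibson assembly. It replicates from the pSC101 origin, which depends on the plasmid-encoded Rep101 (RepA) initiator protein and accounts for the low copy number. Selection is with kanamycin through the neo/nptII aminoglycoside phosphotransferase gene, which is followed by a lambda t0 terminator. A short fragment of the Tn5 transposase coding sequence lies next to the resistance gene. It is annotated only as a fragment, probably a non-functional remnant carried over with the Tn5-derived kanamycin cassette.

The payload is the MS2 rep open reading frame, which encodes the catalytic subunit of the phage RNA-dependent RNA polymerase complex, the enzyme that copies the (+)-strand genome through a (−)-strand intermediate. The catalogue entry gives the promoter as J23116, a constitutive synthetic promoter from the Anderson collection. The automated annotation labels the corresponding region as a partial match to the closely related J23119, which is expected given the similarity among members of that family. Between the promoter and the coding sequence the annotation detects the native MS2 operator hairpin, which overlaps the replicase start and is the RNA element bound by MS2 coat protein to repress replicase translation in the phage. Transcription ends at the rrnB T1 terminator.

The stated purpose is simply expression of MS2 rep. The associated publication concerns anti-CRISPR inhibitors of Cas13b nucleases, but the record does not specify how the plasmid was used in that work.
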