Features (pLannotate 1.2.2; 9 found; start..end, strand, type, name):
      1..120     -  CDS            tnpA (fragment): TN5P_ECOLX - Also known as tnp. Experimental evidence at protein level: Swiss-Prot protein existence level 1. Mediates transposition of transposon Tn5 by a 'cut and paste' mechanism. First, the monomeric transposase binds the 19 bp inverted DNA repeats flanking the transposon. Then, dimerization of the DNA- bound transposase creates a synaptic DNA complex. After nicking of the first DNA strand, excision of the transposon proceeds through a series of intermediates. The transposase then mediates the insertion of the transposon at a new site by strand transfer. The activity of the wild- type tran
    190..212     +  promoter       J23119(SpeI) promoter (fragment): bacterial promoter (Registry of Standard Biological Parts BBa J23119) modified to end with an SpeI site
    237..272     +  ncRNA          MS2: Accession: RF02359 - Bacteriophage MS2 operator hairpin
    270..1904    +  CDS            RDRP_BPMS2: Experimental evidence at protein level: Swiss-Prot protein existence level 1. This is the catalytic subunit of the viral RNA-dependent RNA polymerase complex. This complex is involved in viral RNA replication that produces (+)-stranded genomes via a complementary, (-)-stranded intermediate. From Escherichia phage MS2 (Bacteriophage MS2).
   1919..2005    +  terminator     rrnB T1 terminator: Escherichia coli rrnB; transcription terminator T1 from the E. coli rrnB gene
   2543..3493    -  CDS            Rep101: RepA protein needed for replication with the pSC101 origin; rep101
   3541..3763    -  rep_origin     pSC101 ori: low-copy replication origin that requires the Rep101 protein
   4255..4349    -  terminator     lambda t0 terminator: transcription terminator from phage lambda
   4383..5174    -  CDS            neo: KKA2_KLEPN - Also known as kan, nptII. Experimental evidence at protein level: Swiss-Prot protein existence level 1. Resistance to kanamycin, neomycin, paromomycin, ribostamycin, butirosin and gentamicin B. From Klebsiella pneumoniae.
>Addgene plasmid #184842 | pPJ23116-MS2-rep | addgene full sequence | sequence record 373958 | Addgene NGS Result
GATCTTGATCCCCTGCGCCATCAGATCCTTGGCGGCAAGAAAGCCATCCAGTTTACTTTGCAGGGCTTCC
CAACCTTACCAGAGGGCGCCCCAGCTGGCAATTCCGACGTCTAAGAAACCATTATTATCATGACATTAAC
CTATAAAAATAGGCGTATCACGAGGCCCTTTCGTCTTCACCTCGAGTTCTTGACAGCTAGCTCAGTCCTA
GGGACTATGCTAGCGGATCCTCTAGATAGACGCCGGCCATTCAAACATGAGGATTACCCATGTCGAAGAC
AACAAAGAAGTTCAACTCTTTATGTATTGATCTTCCTCGCGATCTTTCTCTCGAAATTTACCAATCAATT
GCTTCTGTCGCTACTGGAAGCGGTGATCCGCACAGTGACGACTTTACAGCAATTGCTTACTTAAGGGACG
AATTGCTCACAAAGCATCCGACCTTAGGTTCTGGTAATGACGAGGCGACCCGTCGTACCTTAGCTATCGC
TAAGCTACGGGAGGCGAATGGTGATCGCGGTCAGATAAATAGAGAAGGTTTCTTACATGACAAATCCTTG
TCATGGGATCCGGATGTTTTACAAACCAGCATCCGTAGCCTTATTGGCAACCTCCTCTCTGGCTACCGAT
CGTCGTTGTTTGGGCAATGCACGTTCTCCAACGGTGCTCCTATGGGGCACAAGTTGCAGGATGCAGCGCC
TTACAAGAAGTTCGCTGAACAAGCAACCGTTACCCCCCGCGCTCTGAGAGCGGCTCTATTGGTCCGAGAC
CAATGTGCGCCGTGGATCAGACACGCGGTCCGCTATAACGAGTCATATGAATTTAGGCTCGTTGTAGGGA
ACGGAGTGTTTACAGTTCCGAAGAATAATAAAATAGATCGGGCTGCCTGTAAGGAGCCTGATATGAATAT
GTACCTCCAGAAAGGGGTCGGTGCTTTCATCAGACGCCGGCTCAAATCCGTTGGTATAGACCTGAATGAT
CAATCGATCAACCAGCGTCTGGCTCAGCAGGGCAGCGTAGATGGTTCGCTTGCGACGATAGACTTATCGT
CTGCATCCGATTCCATCTCCGATCGCCTGGTGTGGAGTTTTCTCCCACCAGAGCTATATTCATATCTCGA
TCGTATCCGCTCACACTACGGAATCGTAGATGGCGAGACGATACGATGGGAACTATTTTCCACAATGGGA
AATGGGTTCACATTTGAGCTAGAGTCCATGATATTCTGGGCAATAGTCAAAGCGACCCAAATCCATTTTG
GTAACGCCGGAACCATAGGCATCTACGGGGACGATATTATATGTCCCAGTGAGATTGCACCCCGTGTGCT
AGAGGCACTTGCCTACTACGGTTTTAAACCGAATCTTCGTAAAACGTTCGTGTCCGGGCTCTTTCGCGAG
AGCTGCGGCGCGCACTTTTACCGTGGTGTCGATGTCAAACCGTTTTACATCAAGAAACCTGTTGACAATC
TCTTCGCCCTGATGCTGATATTAAATCGGCTACGGGGTTGGGGAGTTGTCGGAGGTATGTCAGATCCACG
CCTCTATAAGGTGTGGGTACGGCTCTCCTCCCAGGTGCCTTCGATGTTCTTCGGTGGGACGGACCTCGCT
GCCGACTACTACGTAGTCAGCCCGCCTACGGCAGTCTCGGTATACACCAAGACTCCGTACGGGCGGCTGC
TCGCGGATACCCGTACCTCGGGTTTCCGTCTTGCTCGTATCGCTCGAGAACGCAAGTTCTTCAGCGAAAA
GCACGACAGTGGTCGCTACATAGCGTGGTTCCATACTGGAGGTGAAATCACCGACAGCATGAAGTCCGCC
GGCGTGCGCGTTATACGCACTTCGGAGTGGCTAACGCCGGTTCCCACATTCCCTCAGGAGTGTGGGCCAG
CGAGCTCTCCTCGGTAGTCTAGAGGCATCAAATAAAACGAAAGGCTCAGTCGAAAGACTGGGCCTTTCGT
TTTATCTGTTGTTTGTCGGTGAACGCTCTCCTGAGTAGGACAAATCCGCCGCCCTAGACCTAGGGTACGG
GTTTTGCTGCCCGCAAACGGGCTGTTCTGGTGTTGCTAGTTTGTTATCAGAATCGCAGATCCGGCTTCAG
CCGGTTTGCCGGCTGAAAGCGCTATTTCTTCCAGAATTGCCATGATTTTTTCCCCACGGGAGGCGTCACT
GGCTCCCGTGTTGTCGGCAGCTTTGATTCGATAAGCAGCATCGCCTGTTTCAGGCTGTCTATGTGTGACT
GTTGAGCTGTAACAAGTTGTCTCAGGTGTTCAATTTCATGTTCTAGTTGCTTTGTTTTACTGGTTTCACC
TGTTCTATTAGGTGTTACATGCTGTTCATCTGTTACATTGTCGATCTGTTCATGGTGAACAGCTTTGAAT
GCACCAAAAACTCGTAAAAGCTCTGATGTATCTATCTTTTTTACACCGTTTTCATCTGTGCATATGGACA
GTTTTCCCTTTGATATGTAACGGTGAACAGTTGTTCTACTTTTGTTTGTTAGTCTTGATGCTTCACTGAT
AGATACAAGAGCCATAAGAACCTCAGATCCTTCCGTATTTAGCCAGTATGTTCTCTAGTGTGGTTCGTTG
TTTTTGCGTGAGCCATGAGAACGAACCATTGAGATCATACTTACTTTGCATGTCACTCAAAAATTTTGCC
TCAAAACTGGTGAGCTGAATTTTTGCAGTTAAAGCATCGTGTAGTGTTTTTCTTAGTCCGTTATGTAGGT
AGGAATCTGATGTAATGGTTGTTGGTATTTTGTCACCATTCATTTTTATCTGGTTGTTCTCAAGTTCGGT
TACGAGATCCATTTGTCTATCTAGTTCAACTTGGAAAATCAACGTATCAGTCGGGCGGCCTCGCTTATCA
ACCACCAATTTCATATTGCTGTAAGTGTTTAAATCTTTACTTATTGGTTTCAAAACCCATTGGTTAAGCC
TTTTAAACTCATGGTAGTTATTTTCAAGCATTAACATGAACTTAAATTCATCAAGGCTAATCTCTATATT
TGCCTTGTGAGTTTTCTTTTGTGTTAGTTCTTTTAATAACCACTCATAAATCCTCATAGAGTATTTGTTT
TCAAAAGACTTAACATGTTCCAGATTATATTTTATGAATTTTTTTAACTGGAAAAGATAAGGCAATATCT
CTTCACTAAAAACTAATTCTAATTTTTCGCTTGAGAACTTGGCATAGTTTGTCCACTGGAAAATCTCAAA
GCCTTTAACCAAAGGATTCCTGATTTCCACAGTTCTCGTCATCAGCTCTCTGGTTGCTTTAGCTAATACA
CCATAAGCATTTTCCCTACTGATGTTCATCATCTGAGCGTATTGGTTATAAGTGAACGATACCGTCCGTT
CTTTCCTTGTAGGGTTTTCAATCGTGGGGTTGAGTAGTGCCACACAGCATAAAATTAGCTTGGTTTCATG
CTCCGTTAAGTCATAGCGACTAATCGCTAGTTCATTTGCTTTGAAAACAACTAATTCAGACATACATCTC
AATTGGTCTAGGTGATTTTAATCACTATACCAATTGAGATGGGCTAGTCAATGATAATTACTAGTCCTTT
TCCTTTGAGTTGTGGGTATCTGTAAATTCTGCTAGACCTTTGCTGGAAAACTTGTAAATTCTGCTAGACC
CTCTGTAAATTCCGCTAGACCTTTGTGTGTTTTTTTTGTTTATATTCAAGTGGTTATAATTTATAGAATA
AAGAAAGAATAAAAAAAGATAAAAAGAATAGATCCCAGCCCTGTGTATAACTCACTACTTTAGTCAGTTC
CGCAGTATTACAAAAGGATGTCGCAAACGCTGTTTGCTCCTCTACAAAACAGACCTTAAAACCCTAAAGG
CTTAAGTAGCACCCTCGCAAGCTCGGGCAAATCGCTGAATATTCCTTTTGTCTCCGACCATCAGGCACCT
GAGTCGCTGTCTTTTTCGTGACATTCAGTTCGCTGCGCTCACGGCTCTGGCAGTGAATGGGGGTAAATGG
CACTACAGGCGCCTTTTATGGATTCATGCAAGGAAACTACCCATAATACAAGAAAAGCCCGTCACGGGCT
TCTCAGGGCGTTTTATGGCGGGTCTGCTATGTGGTGCTATCTGACTTTTTGCTGTTCAGCAGTTCCTGCC
CTCTGATTTTCCAGTCTGACCACTTCGGATTATCCCGTGACAGGTCATTCAGACTGGCTAATGCACCCAG
TAAGGCAGCGGTATCATCAACAGGCTTACCCGTCTTACTGTCCCTAGTGCTTGGATTCTCACCAATAAAA
AACGCCCGGCGGCAACCGAGCGTTCTGAACAAATCCAGATGGAGTTCTGAGGTCATTACTGGATCTATCA
ACAGGAGTCCAAGCGAGCTCTCGAACCCCAGAGTCCCGCTCAGAAGAACTCGTCAAGAAGGCGATAGAAG
GCGATGCGCTGCGAATCGGGAGCGGCGATACCGTAAAGCACGAGGAAGCGGTCAGCCCATTCGCCGCCAA
GCTCTTCAGCAATATCACGGGTAGCCAACGCTATGTCCTGATAGCGGTCCGCCACACCCAGCCGGCCACA
GTCGATGAATCCAGAAAAGCGGCCATTTTCCACCATGATATTCGGCAAGCAGGCATCGCCATGGGTCACG
ACGAGATCCTCGCCGTCGGGCATGCGCGCCTTGAGCCTGGCGAACAGTTCGGCTGGCGCGAGCCCCTGAT
GCTCTTCGTCCAGATCATCCTGATCGACAAGACCGGCTTCCATCCGAGTACGTGCTCGCTCGATGCGATG
TTTCGCTTGGTGGTCGAATGGGCAGGTAGCCGGATCAAGCGTATGCAGCCGCCGCATTGCATCAGCCATG
ATGGATACTTTCTCGGCAGGAGCAAGGTGAGATGACAGGAGATCCTGCCCCGGCACTTCGCCCAATAGCA
GCCAGTCCCTTCCCGCTTCAGTGACAACGTCGAGCACAGCTGCGCAAGGAACGCCCGTCGTGGCCAGCCA
CGATAGCCGCGCTGCCTCGTCCTGCAGTTCATTCAGGGCACCGGACAGGTCGGTCTTGACAAAAAGAACC
GGGCGCCCCTGCGCTGACAGCCGGAACACGGCGGCATCAGAGCAGCCGATTGTCTGTTGTGCCCAGTCAT
AGCCGAATAGCCTCTCCACCCAAGCGGCCGGAGAACCTGCGTGCAATCCATCTTGTTCAATCATGCGAAA
CGATCCTCATCCTGTCTCTTGATCA
